Addgene plasmid #134308: pCAG-Synaptophysin-TdTomato-IRES2-OHT-Cre
Purpose: Expresses Synaptophysin-TdTomato and also tamoxifen dependant Cre (OHT-Cre, aka Cre-ER)
Depositing lab: Elly Nedivi. Depositing organization: Massachusetts Institute of Technology. Publication: CPG15/Neuritin Mimics Experience in Selecting Excitatory Synapses for Stabilization by Facilitating PSD95 Recruitment. Subramanian J, Michel K, Benoit M, Nedivi E. Cell Rep. 2019 Aug 6;28(6):1584-1595.e5. doi: 10.1016/j.celrep.2019.07.012. PubMed 31390571.
Backbone
  Vector backbone: pCAG
  Backbone size w/o insert (bp): 5065
  Total vector size (bp): 10942
  Vector type: Mammalian Expression
  Selectable markers: Neomycin (select with G418)
Growth in bacteria
  Bacterial resistance: Kanamycin, 50 μg/mL
  Growth temperature: 37°C
  Growth strain: DH5alpha
  Copy number: Unknown
Gene/Insert 1
  Gene/Insert name: Synaptophysin
  Species: M. musculus (mouse), R. norvegicus (rat)
  Insert size (bp): 2361
  GenBank ID: NM_009305
  Entrez Gene: Syp (a.k.a. A230093K24Rik, Syn, p38)
  Promoter: CAG
  Tag / fusion protein: TdTomato (C terminal on insert)
  Cloning method: Restriction Enzyme; 5′ cloning site Mfe1 (destroyed during cloning); 3′ cloning site Xma1 (not destroyed)
  Sequencing primers: 5′ TTCGGCTTCTGGCGTGTG; 3′ CGGCTTCGGCCAGTAACG
Gene/Insert 2
  Gene/Insert name: Cre-ER (alt name: OHT-Cre)
  Species: Synthetic
  Insert size (bp): 2929
  Promoter: CAG
  Cloning method: Restriction Enzyme; 5′ cloning site BstX1 (not destroyed); 3′ cloning site Not1 (not destroyed)
  Sequencing primers: 5′ TACATGTGTTTAGTCGAGG; 3′ TTATGTTTCAGGTTCAGGG
Terms and licenses: Academic/Nonprofit Terms; Industry Terms: Not Available to Industry
How to cite: pCAG-Synaptophysin-TdTomato-IRES2-OHT-Cre was a gift from Elly Nedivi (Addgene plasmid # 134308 ; http://n2t.net/addgene:134308 ; RRID:Addgene_134308)
