[The description below was written by a language model from this plasmid's Addgene catalogue record and pLannotate feature annotations shown in this document.]
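Description:
pCAG-Synaptophysin-TdTomato-IRES2-OHT-Cre is a mammalian expression plasmid of about 10.9 kb built on a pCAG backbone. It carries a high-copy ColE1/pUC-type origin for propagation in E. coli, plus an f1 phage origin. A single Tn5 NeoR/KanR gene serves both hosts. The bacterial bla (AmpR) promoter drives it for kanamycin selection, and the SV40 early promoter drives it for G418 selection in mammalian cells, with an HSV TK polyadenylation signal downstream. A short ble fragment annotated after the resistance gene appears to be a remnant rather than a functional marker.

The payload is one bicistronic transcript driven by the CAG promoter (CMV enhancer, chicken β-actin promoter and chimeric β-actin/β-globin intron) and terminated by an SV40 poly(A) signal. The first cistron encodes synaptophysin, a synaptic vesicle protein, fused at its C terminus to the red-orange tandem-dimer fluorophore tdTomato, which would label presynaptic sites. The catalogue lists both mouse and rat as species, and the annotation matches the rat protein. An EMCV IRES2 then allows cap-independent translation of the second cistron. The feature tables show this to be Cre recombinase flanked on both sides by mutated estrogen receptor ligand-binding domains (ERT2-Cre-ERT2), rather than a single Cre-ER fusion. In this arrangement Cre stays inactive until 4-hydroxytamoxifen is supplied, after which it can recombine loxP-flanked targets. A short SV40 large T antigen fragment follows the fusion; the record does not state its function.

The plasmid therefore combines a fluorescent presynaptic marker with drug-inducible recombination in the same cells, and the associated study concerns excitatory synapse stabilization. The depositor and sequencing-derived records differ by a few bases in length but agree in feature layout.
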