Features (pLannotate 1.2.2; 18 found; start..end, strand, type, name):
      1..364     +  enhancer       CMV enhancer: human cytomegalovirus immediate early enhancer
    367..642     +  promoter       chicken β-actin promoter: No description available
    643..1651    +  intron         chimeric intron: chimera between introns from chicken β-actin and rabbit β-globin
   1723..2646    +  CDS            Syp: SYPH_RAT - Experimental evidence at protein level: Swiss-Prot protein existence level 1. Possibly involved in structural functions as organizing other membrane components or in targeting the vesicles to the plasma membrane. Involved in the regulation of short-term and long-term synaptic plasticity (By similarity). From Rattus norvegicus (Rat).
   2653..4080    +  CDS            tdTomato: tdTomato is a basic (constitutively fluorescent) orange fluorescent protein published in 2004, derived from Discosoma sp.. It is reported to be a somewhat slowly-maturing tandem dimer with low acid sensitivity.
   4206..4668    +  misc_feature   IRES: internal ribosome entry site (IRES) of the encephalomyocarditis virus (EMCV)
   4685..5620    +  CDS            ERT2: mutated ligand-binding domain of the human estrogen receptor (Feil et al., 1997)
   5629..6652    +  CDS            Cre (fragment): site-specific recombinase Cre is a site-specific recombinase from bacteriophage P1. Recombination occurs at loxP sequences.
   6665..7600    +  CDS            ERT2: mutated ligand-binding domain of the human estrogen receptor (Feil et al., 1997)
   7624..7707    +  CDS            large T antigen (fragment): large T antigen from SV40 (simian virus 40)
   7730..7851    +  polyA_signal   SV40 poly(A) signal: SV40 polyadenylation signal
   7885..8313    -  rep_origin     f1 ori (sequence partly withheld): f1 bacteriophage origin of replication; arrow indicates direction of (+) strand synthesis
   8340..8444    +  promoter       AmpR promoter: bla
   8446..8803    +  promoter       SV40 promoter: SV40 enhancer and early promoter
   8838..9632    +  CDS            NeoR/KanR: aminoglycoside phosphotransferase from Tn5; aph(3')-II (or nptII); confers resistance to neomycin, kanamycin, and G418 (Geneticin®)
   9653..9805    +  CDS            ble (fragment): BLE_KLEPN - Experimental evidence at protein level: Swiss-Prot protein existence level 1. Binding protein with a strong affinity to the bleomycin family of antibiotics. Binds to CL990; an antimitotic-antibiotic compound. From Klebsiella pneumoniae.
   9864..9911    +  polyA_signal   HSV TK poly(A) signal: herpes simplex virus thymidine kinase polyadenylation signal (Cole and Stacy, 1985)
  10240..10828   +  rep_origin     ori: high-copy-number ColE1/pMB1/pBR322/pUC origin of replication
>Addgene plasmid #134308 | pCAG-Synaptophysin-TdTomato-IRES2-OHT-Cre | depositor full sequence | sequence record 258123 | pCAG-Synaptophysin-TdTomato-IRES2-OHT-Cre sequence 10942 bps
TAGTTATTAATAGTAATCAATTACGGGGTCATTAGTTCATAGCCCATATATGGAGTTCCGCGTTACATAA
CTTACGGTAAATGGCCCGCCTGGCTGACCGCCCAACGACCCCCGCCCATTGACGTCAATAATGACGTATG
TTCCCATAGTAACGCCAATAGGGACTTTCCATTGACGTCAATGGGTGGACTATTTACGGTAAACTGCCCA
CTTGGCAGTACATCAAGTGTATCATATGCCAAGTACGCCCCCTATTGACGTCAATGACGGTAAATGGCCC
GCCTGGCATTATGCCCAGTACATGACCTTATGGGACTTTCCTACTTGGCAGTACATCTACGTATTAGTCA
TCGCTATTACCATGGGTCGAGGTGAGCCCCACGTTCTGCTTCACTCTCCCCATCTCCCCCCCCTCCCCAC
CCCCAATTTTGTATTTATTTATTTTTTAATTATTTTGTGCAGCGATGGGGGCGGGGGGGGGGGGGGCGCG
CGCCAGGCGGGGCGGGGCGGGGCGAGGGGCGGGGCGGGGCGAGGCGGAGAGGTGCGGCGGCAGCCAATCA
GAGCGGCGCGCTCCGAAAGTTTCCTTTTATGGCGAGGCGGCGGCGGCGGCGGCCCTATAAAAAGCGAAGC
GCGCGGCGGGCGGGAGTCGCTGCGTTGCCTTCGCCCCGTGCCCCGCTCCGCGCCGCCTCGCGCCGCCCGC
CCCGGCTCTGACTGACCGCGTTACTCCCACAGGTGAGCGGGCGGGACGGCCCTTCTCCTCCGGGCTGTAA
TTAGCGCTTGGTTTAATGACGGCTCGTTTCTTTTCTGTGGCTGCGTGAAAGCCTTAAAGGGCTCCGGGAG
GGCCCTTTGTGCGGGGGGGAGCGGCTCGGGGGGTGCGTGCGTGTGTGTGTGCGTGGGGAGCGCCGCGTGC
GGCCCGCGCTGCCCGGCGGCTGTGAGCGCTGCGGGCGCGGCGCGGGGCTTTGTGCGCTCCGCGTGTGCGC
GAGGGGAGCGCGGCCGGGGGCGGTGCCCCGCGGTGCGGGGGGGCTGCGAGGGGAACAAAGGCTGCGTGCG
GGGTGTGTGCGTGGGGGGGTGAGCAGGGGGTGTGGGCGCGGCGGTCGGGCTGTAACCCCCCCCTGCACCC
CCCTCCCCGAGTTGCTGAGCACGGCCCGGCTTCGGGTGCGGGGCTCCGTGCGGGGCGTGGCGCGGGGCTC
GCCGTGCCGGGCGGGGGGTGGCGGCAGGTGGGGGTGCCGGGCGGGGCGGGGCCGCCTCGGGCCGGGGAGG
GCTCGGGGGAGGGGCGCGGCGGCCCCGGAGCGCCGGCGGCTGTCGAGGCGCGGCGAGCCGCAGCCATTGC
CTTTTATGGTAATCGTGCGAGAGGGCGCAGGGACTTCCTTTGTCCCAAATCTGGCGGAGCCGAAATCTGG
GAGGCGCCGCCGCACCCCCTCTAGCGGGCGCGGGCGAAGCGGTGCGGCGCCGGCAGGAAGGAAATGGGCG
GGGAGGGCCTTCGTGCGTCGCCGCGCCGCCGTCCCCTTCTCCATCTCCAGCCTCGGGGCTGCCGCAGGGG
GACGGCTGCCTTCGGGGGGGACGGGGCAGGGCGGGGTTCGGCTTCTGGCGTGTGACCGGCGGCTCTAGAG
CCTCTGCTAACCATGTTCATGCCTTCTTCTTTTTCCTACAGCTCCTGGGCAACGTGCTGGTTATTGTGCT
GTCTCATCATTTTGGCAAAGAATTGCCGGGTGAGCCGCCACCATGGACGTGGTGAATCAGCTGGTGGCTG
GGGGTCAGTTCCGGGTGGTCAAGGAGCCCCTTGGCTTCGTGAAGGTGCTGCAGTGGGTCTTTGCCATCTT
CGCCTTTGCTACGTGCGGCAGCTACACCGGAGAGCTTCGGCTGAGCGTGGAGTGTGCCAACAAGACGGAG
AGTGCCCTCAACATCGAAGTCGAATTTGAGTACCCATTCAGGCTGCACCAAGTGTACTTTGATGCACCCT
CCTGCGTTAAAGGGGGCACTACCAAGATCTTCCTAGTTGGTGACTACTCCTCCTCGGCTGAATTCTTTGT
CACCGTGGCTGTGTTTGCCTTCCTCTACTCCATGGGGGCCCTGGCCACCTACATCTTCCTGCAGAACAAG
TACCGAGAGAACAACAAAGGGCCAATGATGGACTTCCTGGCCACAGCAGTGTTCGCTTTCATGTGGCTAG
TTAGCTCATCCGCCTGGGCCAAAGGCCTGTCCGATGTGAAGATGGCCACTGACCCAGAGAACATTATCAA
GGAGATGCCTATGTGCCGCCAGACAGGAAACACATGCAAGGAACTGAGGGACCCTGTGACTTCAGGACTC
AACACCTCGGTGGTGTTTGGCTTCCTGAACCTGGTGCTCTGGGTTGGCAACCTATGGTTCGTGTTCAAGG
AGACAGGCTGGGCCGCCCCATTCATGCGCGCACCTCCAGGCGCCCCAGAAAAGCAACCAGCTCCTGGCGA
TGCCTACGGCGATGCGGGCTATGGGCAGGGCCCCGGAGGCTATGGGCCCCAGGACTCCTACGGGCCTCAG
GGTGGTTATCAACCCGATTACGGGCAGCCAGCCAGCGGCGGTGGCGGTGGCTACGGGCCTCAGGGCGACT
ATGGGCAGCAAGGCTACGGCCAACAGGGTGCGCCCACCTCCTTCTCCAATCAGATGTCGCGAATGGTGAG
CAAGGGCGAGGAGGTCATCAAAGAGTTCATGCGCTTCAAGGTGCGCATGGAGGGCTCCATGAACGGCCAC
GAGTTCGAGATCGAGGGCGAGGGCGAGGGCCGCCCCTACGAGGGCACCCAGACCGCCAAGCTGAAGGTGA
CCAAGGGCGGCCCCCTGCCCTTCGCCTGGGACATCCTGTCCCCCCAGTTCATGTACGGCTCCAAGGCGTA
CGTGAAGCACCCCGCCGACATCCCCGATTACAAGAAGCTGTCCTTCCCCGAGGGCTTCAAGTGGGAGCGC
GTGATGAACTTCGAGGACGGCGGTCTGGTGACCGTGACCCAGGACTCCTCCCTGCAGGACGGCACGCTGA
TCTACAAGGTGAAGATGCGCGGCACCAACTTCCCCCCCGACGGCCCCGTAATGCAGAAGAAGACCATGGG
CTGGGAGGCCTCCACCGAGCGCCTGTACCCCCGCGACGGCGTGCTGAAGGGCGAGATCCACCAGGCCCTG
AAGCTGAAGGACGGCGGCCACTACCTGGTGGAGTTCAAGACCATCTACATGGCCAAGAAGCCCGTGCAAC
TGCCCGGCTACTACTACGTGGACACCAAGCTGGACATCACCTCCCACAACGAGGACTACACCATCGTGGA
ACAGTACGAGCGCTCCGAGGGCCGCCACCACCTGTTCCTGGGGCATGGTACCGGCAGCACCGGCAGCGGC
AGCTCCGGCACCGCCTCCTCCGAGGACAACAACATGGCCGTCATCAAAGAGTTCATGCGCTTCAAGGTGC
GCATGGAGGGCTCCATGAACGGCCACGAGTTCGAGATCGAGGGCGAGGGCGAGGGCCGCCCCTACGAGGG
CACCCAGACCGCCAAGCTGAAGGTGACCAAGGGCGGCCCCCTGCCCTTCGCCTGGGACATCCTGTCCCCC
CAGTTCATGTACGGCTCCAAGGCGTACGTGAAGCACCCCGCCGACATCCCCGATTACAAGAAGCTGTCCT
TCCCCGAGGGCTTCAAGTGGGAGCGCGTGATGAACTTCGAGGACGGCGGTCTGGTGACCGTGACCCAGGA
CTCCTCCCTGCAGGACGGCACGCTGATCTACAAGGTGAAGATGCGCGGCACCAACTTCCCCCCCGACGGC
CCCGTAATGCAGAAGAAGACCATGGGCTGGGAGGCCTCCACCGAGCGCCTGTACCCCCGCGACGGCGTGC
TGAAGGGCGAGATCCACCAGGCCCTGAAGCTGAAGGACGGCGGCCACTACCTGGTGGAGTTCAAGACCAT
CTACATGGCCAAGAAGCCCGTGCAACTGCCCGGCTACTACTACGTGGACACCAAGCTGGACATCACCTCC
CACAACGAGGACTACACCATCGTGGAACAGTACGAGCGCTCCGAGGGCCGCCACCACCTGTTCCTGTACG
GCATGGACGAGCTGTACAAGTAGCCCGGGATCCGCCCCTCTCCCTCCCCCCCCCCTAACGTTACTGGCCG
AAGCCGCTTGGAATAAGGCCGGTGTGCGTTTGTCTATATGTTATTTTCCACCATATTGCCGTCTTTTGGC
AATGTGAGGGCCCGGAAACCTGGCCCTGTCTTCTTGACGAGCATTCCTAGGGGTCTTTCCCCTCTCGCCA
AAGGAATGCAAGGTCTGTTGAATGTCGTGAAGGAAGCAGTTCCTCTGGAAGCTTCTTGAAGACAAACAAC
GTCTGTAGCGACCCTTTGCAGGCAGCGGAACCCCCCACCTGGCGACAGGTGCCTCTGCGGCCAAAAGCCA
CGTGTATAAGATACACCTGCAAAGGCGGCACAACCCCAGTGCCACGTTGTGAGTTGGATAGTTGTGGAAA
GAGTCAAATGGCTCTCCTCAAGCGTATTCAACAAGGGGCTGAAGGATGCCCAGAAGGTACCCCATTGTAT
GGGATCTGATCTGGGGCCTCGGTGCACATGCTTTACATGTGTTTAGTCGAGGTTAAAAAAACGTCTAGGC
CCCCCGAACCACGGGGACGTGGTTTTCCTTTGAAAAACACGATGATAATATGGCCACAACCATGGCTGGA
GACATGAGAGCTGCCAACCTTTGGCCAAGCCCGCTCATGATCAAACGCTCTAAGAAGAACAGCCTGGCCT
TGTCCCTGACGGCCGACCAGATGGTCAGTGCCTTGTTGGATGCTGAGCCCCCCATACTCTATTCCGAGTA
TGATCCTACCAGACCCTTCAGTGAAGCTTCGATGATGGGCTTACTGACCAACCTGGCAGACAGGGAGCTG
GTTCACATGATCAACTGGGCGAAGAGGGTGCCAGGCTTTGTGGATTTGACCCTCCATGATCAGGTCCACC
TTCTAGAATGTGCCTGGCTAGAGATCCTGATGATTGGTCTCGTCTGGCGCTCCATGGAGCACCCAGTGAA
GCTACTGTTTGCTCCTAACTTGCTCTTGGACAGGAACCAGGGAAAATGTGTAGAGGGCATGGTGGAGATC
TTCGACATGCTGCTGGCTACATCATCTCGGTTCCGCATGATGAATCTGCAGGGAGAGGAGTTTGTGTGCC
TCAAATCTATTATTTTGCTTAATTCTGGAGTGTACACATTTCTGTCCAGCACCCTGAAGTCTCTGGAAGA
GAAGGACCATATCCACCGAGTCCTGGACAAGATCACAGACACTTTGATCCACCTGATGGCCAAGGCAGGC
CTGACCCTGCAGCAGCAGCACCAGCGGCTGGCCCAGCTCCTCCTCATCCTCTCCCACATCAGGCACATGA
GTAACAAAGGCATGGAGCATCTGTACAGCATGAAGTGCAAGAACGTGGTGCCCCTCTATGACCTGCTGCT
GGAGGCGGCGGACGCCCACCGCCTACATGCGCCCACTAGCCGTGGAGGGGCATCCGTGGAGGAGACGGAC
CAAAGCCACTTGGCCACTGCGGGCTCTACTTCATCGCATTCCTTGCAAAAGTATTACATCACGGGGGAGG
CAGAGGGTTTCCCTGCCACAGCTGTCGACAATTTACTGACCGTACACCAAAATTTGCCTGCATTACCGGT
CGATGCAACGAGTGATGAGGTTCGCAAGAACCTGATGGACATGTTCAGGGATCGCCAGGCGTTTTCTGAG
CATACCTGGAAAATGCTTCTGTCCGTTTGCCGGTCGTGGGCGGCATGGTGCAAGTTGAATAACCGGAAAT
GGTTTCCCGCAGAACCTGAAGATGTTCGCGATTATCTTCTATATCTTCAGGCGCGCGGTCTGGCAGTAAA
AACTATCCAGCAACATTTGGGCCAGCTAAACATGCTTCATCGTCGGTCCGGGCTGCCACGACCAAGTGAC
AGCAATGCTGTTTCACTGGTTATGCGGCGGATCCGAAAAGAAAACGTTGATGCCGGTGAACGTGCAAAAC
AGGCTCTAGCGTTCGAACGCACTGATTTCGACCAGGTTCGTTCACTCATGGAAAATAGCGATCGCTGCCA
GGATATACGTAATCTGGCATTTCTGGGGATTGCTTATAACACCCTGTTACGTATAGCCGAAATTGCCAGG
ATCAGGGTTAAAGATATCTCACGTACTGACGGTGGGAGAATGTTAATCCATATTGGCAGAACGAAAACGC
TGGTTAGCACCGCAGGTGTAGAGAAGGCACTTAGCCTGGGGGTAACTAAACTGGTCGAGCGATGGATTTC
CGTCTCTGGTGTAGCTGATGATCCGAATAACTACCTGTTTTGCCGGGTCAGAAAAAATGGTGTTGCCGCG
CCATCTGCCACCAGCCAGCTATCAACTCGCGCCCTGGAAGGGATTTTTGAAGCAACTCATCGATTGATTT
ACGGCGCTAAGGATGACTCTGGTCAGAGATACCTGGCCTGGTCTGGACACAGTGCCCGTGTCGGAGCCGC
GCGAGATATGGCCCGCGCTGGAGTTTCAATACCGGAGATCATGCAAGCTGGTGGCTGGACCAATGTAAAT
ATTGTCATGAACTATATCCGTAACCTGGATAGTGAAACAGGGGCAATGGTGCGCCTGCTGGAAGATGGCG
ATCTCGAGCCATCTGCTGGAGACATGAGAGCTGCCAACCTTTGGCCAAGCCCGCTCATGATCAAACGCTC
TAAGAAGAACAGCCTGGCCTTGTCCCTGACGGCCGACCAGATGGTCAGTGCCTTGTTGGATGCTGAGCCC
CCCATACTCTATTCCGAGTATGATCCTACCAGACCCTTCAGTGAAGCTTCGATGATGGGCTTACTGACCA
ACCTGGCAGACAGGGAGCTGGTTCACATGATCAACTGGGCGAAGAGGGTGCCAGGCTTTGTGGATTTGAC
CCTCCATGATCAGGTCCACCTTCTAGAATGTGCCTGGCTAGAGATCCTGATGATTGGTCTCGTCTGGCGC
TCCATGGAGCACCCAGTGAAGCTACTGTTTGCTCCTAACTTGCTCTTGGACAGGAACCAGGGAAAATGTG
TAGAGGGCATGGTGGAGATCTTCGACATGCTGCTGGCTACATCATCTCGGTTCCGCATGATGAATCTGCA
GGGAGAGGAGTTTGTGTGCCTCAAATCTATTATTTTGCTTAATTCTGGAGTGTACACATTTCTGTCCAGC
ACCCTGAAGTCTCTGGAAGAGAAGGACCATATCCACCGAGTCCTGGACAAGATCACAGACACTTTGATCC
ACCTGATGGCCAAGGCAGGCCTGACCCTGCAGCAGCAGCACCAGCGGCTGGCCCAGCTCCTCCTCATCCT
CTCCCACATCAGGCACATGAGTAACAAAGGCATGGAGCATCTGTACAGCATGAAGTGCAAGAACGTGGTG
CCCCTCTATGACCTGCTGCTGGAGGCGGCGGACGCCCACCGCCTACATGCGCCCACTAGCCGTGGAGGGG
CATCCGTGGAGGAGACGGACCAAAGCCACTTGGCCACTGCGGGCTCTACTTCATCGCATTCCTTGCAAAA
GTATTACATCACGGGGGAGGCAGAGGGTTTCCCTGCCACAGCTTGATAGCGGCCGCGACTCTAGATCATA
ATCAGCCATACCACATTTGTAGAGGTTTTACTTGCTTTAAAAAACCTCCCACACCTCCCCCTGAACCTGA
AACATAAAATGAATGCAATTGTTGTTGTTAACTTGTTTATTGCAGCTTATAATGGTTACAAATAAAGCAA
TAGCATCACAAATTTCACAAATAAAGCATTTTTTTCACTGCATTCTAGTTGTGGTTTGTCCAAACTCATC
AATGTATCTTAAGGCGTAAATTGTAAGCGTTAATATTTTGTTAAAATTCGCGTTAAATTTTTGTTAAATC
AGCTCATTTTTTAACCAATAGGCCGAAATCGGCAAAATCCCTTATAAATCAAAAGAATAGACCGAGATAG
GGT
[37 nt withheld, positions 7984-8020]
AAAGAACGTGGACTCCAACGTCAAAGG
[49 nt withheld, positions 8048-8096]
T
[91 nt withheld, positions 8098-8188]
G
[124 nt withheld, positions 8190-8313]
CAGGTGGCACTTTTCGGGGAAATGTGCGCGGAACCCCTATTTGTTTATTTTTCTAAATACATTCAAATAT
GTATCCGCTCATGAGACAATAACCCTGATAAATGCTTCAATAATATTGAAAAAGGAAGAGTCCTGAGGCG
GAAAGAACCAGCTGTGGAATGTGTGTCAGTTAGGGTGTGGAAAGTCCCCAGGCTCCCCAGCAGGCAGAAG
TATGCAAAGCATGCATCTCAATTAGTCAGCAACCAGGTGTGGAAAGTCCCCAGGCTCCCCAGCAGGCAGA
AGTATGCAAAGCATGCATCTCAATTAGTCAGCAACCATAGTCCCGCCCCTAACTCCGCCCATCCCGCCCC
TAACTCCGCCCAGTTCCGCCCATTCTCCGCCCCATGGCTGACTAATTTTTTTTATTTATGCAGAGGCCGA
GGCCGCCTCGGCCTCTGAGCTATTCCAGAAGTAGTGAGGAGGCTTTTTTGGAGGCCTAGGCTTTTGCAAA
GATCGATCAAGAGACAGGATGAGGATCGTTTCGCATGATTGAACAAGATGGATTGCACGCAGGTTCTCCG
GCCGCTTGGGTGGAGAGGCTATTCGGCTATGACTGGGCACAACAGACAATCGGCTGCTCTGATGCCGCCG
TGTTCCGGCTGTCAGCGCAGGGGCGCCCGGTTCTTTTTGTCAAGACCGACCTGTCCGGTGCCCTGAATGA
ACTGCAAGACGAGGCAGCGCGGCTATCGTGGCTGGCCACGACGGGCGTTCCTTGCGCAGCTGTGCTCGAC
GTTGTCACTGAAGCGGGAAGGGACTGGCTGCTATTGGGCGAAGTGCCGGGGCAGGATCTCCTGTCATCTC
ACCTTGCTCCTGCCGAGAAAGTATCCATCATGGCTGATGCAATGCGGCGGCTGCATACGCTTGATCCGGC
TACCTGCCCATTCGACCACCAAGCGAAACATCGCATCGAGCGAGCACGTACTCGGATGGAAGCCGGTCTT
GTCGATCAGGATGATCTGGACGAAGAGCATCAGGGGCTCGCGCCAGCCGAACTGTTCGCCAGGCTCAAGG
CGAGCATGCCCGACGGCGAGGATCTCGTCGTGACCCATGGCGATGCCTGCTTGCCGAATATCATGGTGGA
AAATGGCCGCTTTTCTGGATTCATCGACTGTGGCCGGCTGGGTGTGGCGGACCGCTATCAGGACATAGCG
TTGGCTACCCGTGATATTGCTGAAGAGCTTGGCGGCGAATGGGCTGACCGCTTCCTCGTGCTTTACGGTA
TCGCCGCTCCCGATTCGCAGCGCATCGCCTTCTATCGCCTTCTTGACGAGTTCTTCTGAGCGGGACTCTG
GGGTTCGAAATGACCGACCAAGCGACGCCCAACCTGCCATCACGAGATTTCGATTCCACCGCCGCCTTCT
ATGAAAGGTTGGGCTTCGGAATCGTTTTCCGGGACGCCGGCTGGATGATCCTCCAGCGCGGGGATCTCAT
GCTGGAGTTCTTCGCCCACCCTAGGGGGAGGCTAACTGAAACACGGAAGGAGACAATACCGGAAGGAACC
CGCGCTATGACGGCAATAAAAAGACAGAATAAAACGCACGGTGTTGGGTCGTTTGTTCATAAACGCGGGG
TTCGGTCCCAGGGCTGGCACTCTGTCGATACCCCACCGAGACCCCATTGGGGCCAATACGCCCGCGTTTC
TTCCTTTTCCCCACCCCACCCCCCAAGTTCGGGTGAAGGCCCAGGGCTCGCAGCCAACGTCGGGGCGGCA
GGCCCTGCCATAGCCTCAGGTTACTCATATATACTTTAGATTGATTTAAAACTTCATTTTTAATTTAAAA
GGATCTAGGTGAAGATCCTTTTTGATAATCTCATGACCAAAATCCCTTAACGTGAGTTTTCGTTCCACTG
AGCGTCAGACCCCGTAGAAAAGATCAAAGGATCTTCTTGAGATCCTTTTTTTCTGCGCGTAATCTGCTGC
TTGCAAACAAAAAAACCACCGCTACCAGCGGTGGTTTGTTTGCCGGATCAAGAGCTACCAACTCTTTTTC
CGAAGGTAACTGGCTTCAGCAGAGCGCAGATACCAAATACTGTCCTTCTAGTGTAGCCGTAGTTAGGCCA
CCACTTCAAGAACTCTGTAGCACCGCCTACATACCTCGCTCTGCTAATCCTGTTACCAGTGGCTGCTGCC
AGTGGCGATAAGTCGTGTCTTACCGGGTTGGACTCAAGACGATAGTTACCGGATAAGGCGCAGCGGTCGG
GCTGAACGGGGGGTTCGTGCACACAGCCCAGCTTGGAGCGAACGACCTACACCGAACTGAGATACCTACA
GCGTGAGCTATGAGAAAGCGCCACGCTTCCCGAAGGGAGAAAGGCGGACAGGTATCCGGTAAGCGGCAGG
GTCGGAACAGGAGAGCGCACGAGGGAGCTTCCAGGGGGAAACGCCTGGTATCTTTATAGTCCTGTCGGGT
TTCGCCACCTCTGACTTGAGCGTCGATTTTTGTGATGCTCGTCAGGGGGGCGGAGCCTATGGAAAAACGC
CAGCAACGCGGCCTTTTTACGGTTCCTGGCCTTTTGCTGGCCTTTTGCTCACATGTTCTTTCCTGCGTTA
TCCCCTGATTCTGTGGATAACCGTATTACCGCCATGCAT
