Features (pLannotate 1.2.2; 17 found; start..end, strand, type, name):
     61..364     +  enhancer       CMV enhancer: human cytomegalovirus immediate early enhancer
    642..1658    +  intron         chimeric intron: chimera between introns from chicken β-actin and rabbit β-globin
   1730..2653    +  CDS            Syp: SYPH_RAT - Experimental evidence at protein level: Swiss-Prot protein existence level 1. Possibly involved in structural functions as organizing other membrane components or in targeting the vesicles to the plasma membrane. Involved in the regulation of short-term and long-term synaptic plasticity (By similarity). From Rattus norvegicus (Rat).
   2660..4087    +  CDS            tdTomato: tdTomato is a basic (constitutively fluorescent) orange fluorescent protein published in 2004, derived from Discosoma sp.. It is reported to be a somewhat slowly-maturing tandem dimer with low acid sensitivity.
   4102..4688    +  misc_feature   IRES2: internal ribosome entry site (IRES) of the encephalomyocarditis virus (EMCV)
   4692..5627    +  CDS            ERT2: mutated ligand-binding domain of the human estrogen receptor (Feil et al., 1997)
   5636..6659    +  CDS            Cre (fragment): site-specific recombinase Cre is a site-specific recombinase from bacteriophage P1. Recombination occurs at loxP sequences.
   6672..7607    +  CDS            ERT2: mutated ligand-binding domain of the human estrogen receptor (Feil et al., 1997)
   7631..7714    +  CDS            large T antigen (fragment): large T antigen from SV40 (simian virus 40)
   7737..7858    +  polyA_signal   SV40 poly(A) signal: SV40 polyadenylation signal
   7892..8320    -  rep_origin     f1 ori (sequence partly withheld): f1 bacteriophage origin of replication; arrow indicates direction of (+) strand synthesis
   8347..8451    +  promoter       AmpR promoter: bla
   8453..8810    +  promoter       SV40 promoter: SV40 enhancer and early promoter
   8845..9639    +  CDS            NeoR/KanR: aminoglycoside phosphotransferase from Tn5; aph(3')-II (or nptII); confers resistance to neomycin, kanamycin, and G418 (Geneticin®)
   9660..9812    +  CDS            ble (fragment): BLE_KLEPN - Experimental evidence at protein level: Swiss-Prot protein existence level 1. Binding protein with a strong affinity to the bleomycin family of antibiotics. Binds to CL990; an antimitotic-antibiotic compound. From Klebsiella pneumoniae.
   9871..9918    +  polyA_signal   HSV TK poly(A) signal: herpes simplex virus thymidine kinase polyadenylation signal (Cole and Stacy, 1985)
  10247..10835   +  rep_origin     ori: high-copy-number ColE1/pMB1/pBR322/pUC origin of replication
>Addgene plasmid #134308 | pCAG-Synaptophysin-TdTomato-IRES2-OHT-Cre | addgene full sequence | sequence record 264467 | Addgene NGS Result
TAGTTATTAATAGTAATCAATTACGGGGTCATTAGTTCATAGCCCATATATGGAGTTCCGCGTTACATAA
CTTACGGTAAATGGCCCGCCTGGCTGACCGCCCAACGACCCCCGCCCATTGACGTCAATAATGACGTATG
TTCCCATAGTAACGCCAATAGGGACTTTCCATTGACGTCAATGGGTGGAGTATTTACGGTAAACTGCCCA
CTTGGCAGTACATCAAGTGTATCATATGCCAAGTACGCCCCCTATTGACGTCAATGACGGTAAATGGCCC
GCCTGGCATTATGCCCAGTACATGACCTTATGGGACTTTCCTACTTGGCAGTACATCTACGTATTAGTCA
TCGCTATTACCATGGTCGAGGTGAGCCCCACGTTCTGCTTCACTCTCCCCATCTCCCCCCCCTCCCCACC
CCCAATTTTGTATTTATTTATTTTTTAATTATTTTGTGCAGCGATGGGGGCGGGGGGGGGGGGGGGGCGC
GCCRGGGGGGGGGGGGGGGGGSGGGGGGGGGGGGGGGGSGRGGSGGRGRGGKGCGGCGGCAGCCAATCAG
AGCGGCGCGCTCCGAAAGTTTCCTTTTATGGCGAGGCGGCGGCGGCGGCGGCCCTATAAAAAGCGAAGCG
CGCGGCGGGCGGGAGTCGCTGCGCGCTGCCTTCGCCCCGTGCCCCGCTCCGCCGCCGCCTCGCGCCGCCC
GCCCCGGCTCTGACTGACCGCGTTACTCCCACAGGTGAGCGGGCGGGACGGCCCTTCTCCTCCGGGCTGT
AATTAGCGCTTGGTTTAATGACGGCTTGTTTCTTTTCTGTGGCTGCGTGAAAGCCTTGAGGGGCTCCGGG
AGGGCCCTTTGTGCGGGGGGAGCGGCTCGGGGGGTGCGTGCGTGTGTGTGTGCGTGGGGAGCGCCGCGTG
CGGCTCCGCGCTGCCCGGCGGCTGTGAGCGCTGCGGGCGCGGCGCGGGGCTTTGTGCGCTCCGCAGTGTG
CGCGAGGGGAGCGCGGCCGGGGGCGGTGCCCCGCGGTGCGGGGGGGGCTGCGAGGGGAACAAAGGCTGCG
TGCGGGGTGTGTGCGTGGGGGGGTGAGCAGGGGGTGTGGGCGCGTCGGTCGGGCTGCAACCCCCCCTGCA
CCCCCCTCCCCGAGTTGCTGAGCACGGCCCGGCTTCGGGTGCGGGGCTCCGTACGGGGCGTGGCGCGGGG
CTCGCCGTGCCGGGCGGGGGGTGGCGGCAGGTGGGGGTGCCGGGCGGGGCGGGGCCGCCTCGGGCCGGGG
RGGGCTCGGGGGRGGGGCGCGGCGGCCCCCGGAGCGCCGGCGGCTGTCGAGGCGCGGCGAGCCGCAGCCA
TTGCCTTTTATGGTAATCGTGCGAGAGGGCGCAGGGACTTCCTTTGTCCCAAATCTGTGCGGAGCCGAAA
TCTGGGAGGCGCCGCCGCACCCCCTCTAGCGGGCGCGGGGCGAAGCGGTGCGGCGCCGGCAGGAAGGAAA
TGGGCGGGGAGGGCCTTCGTGCGTCGCCGCGCCGCCGTCCCCTTCTCCCTCTCCAGCCTCGGGGCTGTCC
GCGGGGGGACGGCTGCCTTCGGGGGGGACGGGGCAGGGCGGGGTTCGGCTTCTGGCGTGTGACCGGCGGC
TCTAGAGCCTCTGCTAACCATGTTCATGCCTTCTTCTTTTTCCTACAGCTCCTGGGCAACGTGCTGGTTA
TTGTGCTGTCTCATCATTTTGGCAAAGAATTGCCGGGTGAGCCGCCACCATGGACGTGGTGAATCAGCTG
GTGGCTGGGGGTCAGTTCCGGGTGGTCAAGGAGCCCCTTGGCTTCGTGAAGGTGCTGCAGTGGGTCTTTG
CCATCTTCGCCTTTGCTACGTGCGGCAGCTACACCGGAGAGCTTCGGCTGAGCGTGGAGTGTGCCAACAA
GACGGAGAGTGCCCTCAACATCGAAGTCGAATTTGAGTACCCATTCAGGCTGCACCAAGTGTACTTTGAT
GCACCCTCCTGCGTTAAAGGGGGCACTACCAAGATCTTCCTAGTTGGTGACTACTCCTCCTCGGCTGAAT
TCTTTGTCACCGTGGCTGTGTTTGCCTTCCTCTACTCCATGGGGGCCCTGGCCACCTACATCTTCCTGCA
GAACAAGTACCGAGAGAACAACAAAGGGCCAATGATGGACTTCCTGGCCACAGCAGTGTTCGCTTTCATG
TGGCTAGTTAGCTCATCCGCCTGGGCCAAAGGCCTGTCCGATGTGAAGATGGCCACTGACCCAGAGAACA
TTATCAAGGAGATGCCTATGTGCCGCCAGACAGGAAACACATGCAAGGAACTGAGGGACCCTGTGACTTC
AGGACTCAACACCTCGGTGGTGTTTGGCTTCCTGAACCTGGTGCTCTGGGTTGGCAACCTATGGTTCGTG
TTCAAGGAGACAGGCTGGGCCGCCCCATTCATGCGCGCACCTCCAGGCGCCCCAGAAAAGCAACCAGCTC
CTGGCGATGCCTACGGCGATGCGGGCTATGGGCAGGGCCCCGGAGGCTATGGGCCCCAGGACTCCTACGG
GCCTCAGGGTGGTTATCAACCCGATTACGGGCAGCCAGCCAGCGGCGGTGGCGGTGGCTACGGGCCTCAG
GGCGACTATGGGCAGCAAGGCTACGGCCAACAGGGTGCGCCCACCTCCTTCTCCAATCAGATGTCGCGAA
TGGTGAGCAAGGGCGAGGAGGTCATCAAAGAGTTCATGCGCTTCAAGGTGCGCATGGAGGGCTCCATGAA
CGGCCACGAGTTCGAGATCGAGGGCGAGGGCGAGGGCCGCCCCTACGAGGGCACCCAGACCGCCAAGCTG
AAGGTGACCAAGGGCGGCCCCCTGCCCTTCGCCTGGGACATCCTGTCCCCCCAGTTCATGTACGGCTCCA
AGGCGTACGTGAAGCACCCCGCCGACATCCCCGATTACAAGAAGCTGTCCTTCCCCGAGGGCTTCAAGTG
GGAGCGCGTGATGAACTTCGAGGACGGCGGTCTGGTGACCGTGACCCAGGACTCCTCCCTGCAGGACGGC
ACGCTGATCTACAAGGTGAAGATGCGCGGCACCAACTTCCCCCCCGACGGCCCCGTAATGCAGAAGAAGA
CCATGGGCTGGGAGGCCTCCACCGAGCGCCTGTACCCCCGCGACGGCGTGCTGAAGGGCGAGATCCACCA
GGCCCTGAAGCTGAAGGACGGCGGCCACTACCTGGTGGAGTTCAAGACCATCTACATGGCCAAGAAGCCC
GTGCAACTGCCCGGCTACTACTACGTGGACACCAAGCTGGACATCACCTCCCACAACGAGGACTACACCA
TCGTGGAACAGTACGAGCGCTCCGAGGGCCGCCACCACCTGTTCCTGGGGCATGGTACCGGCAGCACCGG
CAGCGGCAGCTCCGGCACCGCCTCCTCCGAGGACAACAACATGGCCGTCATCAAAGAGTTCATGCGCTTC
AAGGTGCGCATGGAGGGCTCCATGAACGGCCACGAGTTCGAGATCGAGGGCGAGGGCGAGGGCCGCCCCT
ACGAGGGCACCCAGACCGCCAAGCTGAAGGTGACCAAGGGCGGCCCCCTGCCCTTCGCCTGGGACATCCT
GTCCCCCCAGTTCATGTACGGCTCCAAGGCGTACGTGAAGCACCCCGCCGACATCCCCGATTACAAGAAG
CTGTCCTTCCCCGAGGGCTTCAAGTGGGAGCGCGTGATGAACTTCGAGGACGGCGGTCTGGTGACCGTGA
CCCAGGACTCCTCCCTGCAGGACGGCACGCTGATCTACAAGGTGAAGATGCGCGGCACCAACTTCCCCCC
CGACGGCCCCGTAATGCAGAAGAAGACCATGGGCTGGGAGGCCTCCACCGAGCGCCTGTACCCCCGCGAC
GGCGTGCTGAAGGGCGAGATCCACCAGGCCCTGAAGCTGAAGGACGGCGGCCACTACCTGGTGGAGTTCA
AGACCATCTACATGGCCAAGAAGCCCGTGCAACTGCCCGGCTACTACTACGTGGACACCAAGCTGGACAT
CACCTCCCACAACGAGGACTACACCATCGTGGAACAGTACGAGCGCTCCGAGGGCCGCCACCACCTGTTC
CTGTACGGCATGGACGAGCTGTACAAGTAGCCCGGGATCCGCCCCTCTCCCTCCCCCCCCCCTAACGTTA
CTGGCCGAAGCCGCTTGGAATAAGGCCGGTGTGCGTTTGTCTATATGTTATTTTCCACCATATTGCCGTC
TTTTGGCAATGTGAGGGCCCGGAAACCTGGCCCTGTCTTCTTGACGAGCATTCCTAGGGGTCTTTCCCCT
CTCGCCAAAGGAATGCAAGGTCTGTTGAATGTCGTGAAGGAAGCAGTTCCTCTGGAAGCTTCTTGAAGAC
AAACAACGTCTGTAGCGACCCTTTGCAGGCAGCGGAACCCCCCACCTGGCGACAGGTGCCTCTGCGGCCA
AAAGCCACGTGTATAAGATACACCTGCAAAGGCGGCACAACCCCAGTGCCACGTTGTGAGTTGGATAGTT
GTGGAAAGAGTCAAATGGCTCTCCTCAAGCGTATTCAACAAGGGGCTGAAGGATGCCCAGAAGGTACCCC
ATTGTATGGGATCTGATCTGGGGCCTCGGTACACATGCTTTACATGTGTTTAGTCGAGGTTAAAAAAACG
TCTAGGCCCCCCGAACCACGGGGACGTGGTTTTCCTTTGAAAAACACGATGATAATATGGCCACAACCAT
GGCTGGAGACATGAGAGCTGCCAACCTTTGGCCAAGCCCGCTCATGATCAAACGCTCTAAGAAGAACAGC
CTGGCCTTGTCCCTGACGGCCGACCAGATGGTCAGTGCCTTGTTGGATGCTGAGCCCCCCATACTCTATT
CCGAGTATGATCCTACCAGACCCTTCAGTGAAGCTTCGATGATGGGCTTACTGACCAACCTGGCAGACAG
GGAGCTGGTTCACATGATCAACTGGGCGAAGAGGGTGCCAGGCTTTGTGGATTTGACCCTCCATGATCAG
GTCCACCTTCTAGAATGTGCCTGGCTAGAGATCCTGATGATTGGTCTCGTCTGGCGCTCCATGGAGCACC
CAGTGAAGCTACTGTTTGCTCCTAACTTGCTCTTGGACAGGAACCAGGGAAAATGTGTAGAGGGCATGGT
GGAGATCTTCGACATGCTGCTGGCTACATCATCTCGGTTCCGCATGATGAATCTGCAGGGAGAGGAGTTT
GTGTGCCTCAAATCTATTATTTTGCTTAATTCTGGAGTGTACACATTTCTGTCCAGCACCCTGAAGTCTC
TGGAAGAGAAGGACCATATCCACCGAGTCCTGGACAAGATCACAGACACTTTGATCCACCTGATGGCCAA
GGCAGGCCTGACCCTGCAGCAGCAGCACCAGCGGCTGGCCCAGCTCCTCCTCATCCTCTCCCACATCAGG
CACATGAGTAACAAAGGCATGGAGCATCTGTACAGCATGAAGTGCAAGAACGTGGTGCCCCTCTATGACC
TGCTGCTGGAGGCGGCGGACGCCCACCGCCTACATGCGCCCACTAGCCGTGGAGGGGCATCCGTGGAGGA
GACGGACCAAAGCCACTTGGCCACTGCGGGCTCTACTTCATCGCATTCCTTGCAAAAGTATTACATCACG
GGGGAGGCAGAGGGTTTCCCTGCCACAGCTGTCGACAATTTACTGACCGTACACCAAAATTTGCCTGCAT
TACCGGTCGATGCAACGAGTGATGAGGTTCGCAAGAACCTGATGGACATGTTCAGGGATCGCCAGGCGTT
TTCTGAGCATACCTGGAAAATGCTTCTGTCCGTTTGCCGGTCGTGGGCGGCATGGTGCAAGTTGAATAAC
CGGAAATGGTTTCCCGCAGAACCTGAAGATGTTCGCGATTATCTTCTATATCTTCAGGCGCGCGGTCTGG
CAGTAAAAACTATCCAGCAACATTTGGGCCAGCTAAACATGCTTCATCGTCGGTCCGGGCTGCCACGACC
AAGTGACAGCAATGCTGTTTCACTGGTTATGCGGCGGATCCGAAAAGAAAACGTTGATGCCGGTGAACGT
GCAAAACAGGCTCTAGCGTTCGAACGCACTGATTTCGACCAGGTTCGTTCACTCATGGAAAATAGCGATC
GCTGCCAGGATATACGTAATCTGGCATTTCTGGGGATTGCTTATAACACCCTGTTACGTATAGCCGAAAT
TGCCAGGATCAGGGTTAAAGATATCTCACGTACTGACGGTGGGAGAATGTTAATCCATATTGGCAGAACG
AAAACGCTGGTTAGCACCGCAGGTGTAGAGAAGGCACTTAGCCTGGGGGTAACTAAACTGGTCGAGCGAT
GGATTTCCGTCTCTGGTGTAGCTGATGATCCGAATAACTACCTGTTTTGCCGGGTCAGAAAAAATGGTGT
TGCCGCGCCATCTGCCACCAGCCAGCTATCAACTCGCGCCCTGGAAGGGATTTTTGAAGCAACTCATCGA
TTGATTTACGGCGCTAAGGATGACTCTGGTCAGAGATACCTGGCCTGGTCTGGACACAGTGCCCGTGTCG
GAGCCGCGCGAGATATGGCCCGCGCTGGAGTTTCAATACCGGAGATCATGCAAGCTGGTGGCTGGACCAA
TGTAAATATTGTCATGAACTATATCCGTAACCTGGATAGTGAAACAGGGGCAATGGTGCGCCTGCTGGAA
GATGGCGATCTCGAGCCATCTGCTGGAGACATGAGAGCTGCCAACCTTTGGCCAAGCCCGCTCATGATCA
AACGCTCTAAGAAGAACAGCCTGGCCTTGTCCCTGACGGCCGACCAGATGGTCAGTGCCTTGTTGGATGC
TGAGCCCCCCATACTCTATTCCGAGTATGATCCTACCAGACCCTTCAGTGAAGCTTCGATGATGGGCTTA
CTGACCAACCTGGCAGACAGGGAGCTGGTTCACATGATCAACTGGGCGAAGAGGGTGCCAGGCTTTGTGG
ATTTGACCCTCCATGATCAGGTCCACCTTCTAGAATGTGCCTGGCTAGAGATCCTGATGATTGGTCTCGT
CTGGCGCTCCATGGAGCACCCAGTGAAGCTACTGTTTGCTCCTAACTTGCTCTTGGACAGGAACCAGGGA
AAATGTGTAGAGGGCATGGTGGAGATCTTCGACATGCTGCTGGCTACATCATCTCGGTTCCGCATGATGA
ATCTGCAGGGAGAGGAGTTTGTGTGCCTCAAATCTATTATTTTGCTTAATTCTGGAGTGTACACATTTCT
GTCCAGCACCCTGAAGTCTCTGGAAGAGAAGGACCATATCCACCGAGTCCTGGACAAGATCACAGACACT
TTGATCCACCTGATGGCCAAGGCAGGCCTGACCCTGCAGCAGCAGCACCAGCGGCTGGCCCAGCTCCTCC
TCATCCTCTCCCACATCAGGCACATGAGTAACAAAGGCATGGAGCATCTGTACAGCATGAAGTGCAAGAA
CGTGGTGCCCCTCTATGACCTGCTGCTGGAGGCGGCGGACGCCCACCGCCTACATGCGCCCACTAGCCGT
GGAGGGGCATCCGTGGAGGAGACGGACCAAAGCCACTTGGCCACTGCGGGCTCTACTTCATCGCATTCCT
TGCAAAAGTATTACATCACGGGGGAGGCAGAGGGTTTCCCTGCCACAGCTTGATAGCGGCCGCGACTCTA
GATCATAATCAGCCATACCACATTTGTAGAGGTTTTACTTGCTTTAAAAAACCTCCCACACCTCCCCCTG
AACCTGAAACATAAAATGAATGCAATTGTTGTTGTTAACTTGTTTATTGCAGCTTATAATGGTTACAAAT
AAAGCAATAGCATCACAAATTTCACAAATAAAGCATTTTTTTCACTGCATTCTAGTTGTGGTTTGTCCAA
ACTCATCAATGTATCTTAAGGCGTAAATTGTAAGCGTTAATATTTTGTTAAAATTCGCGTTAAATTTTTG
TTAAATCAGCTCATTTTTTAACCAATAGGCCGAAATCGGCAAAATCCCTTATAAATCAAAAGAATAGACC
GAGATAGGGT
[37 nt withheld, positions 7991-8027]
AAAGAACGTGGACTCCAACGTCAAAGG
[49 nt withheld, positions 8055-8103]
T
[91 nt withheld, positions 8105-8195]
G
[124 nt withheld, positions 8197-8320]
CAGGTGGCACTTTTCGGGGAAATGTGCGCGGAACCCCTATTTGTTTATTTTTCTAAATACATTCAAATAT
GTATCCGCTCATGAGACAATAACCCTGATAAATGCTTCAATAATATTGAAAAAGGAAGAGTCCTGAGGCG
GAAAGAACCAGCTGTGGAATGTGTGTCAGTTAGGGTGTGGAAAGTCCCCAGGCTCCCCAGCAGGCAGAAG
TATGCAAAGCATGCATCTCAATTAGTCAGCAACCAGGTGTGGAAAGTCCCCAGGCTCCCCAGCAGGCAGA
AGTATGCAAAGCATGCATCTCAATTAGTCAGCAACCATAGTCCCGCCCCTAACTCCGCCCATCCCGCCCC
TAACTCCGCCCAGTTCCGCCCATTCTCCGCCCCATGGCTGACTAATTTTTTTTATTTATGCAGAGGCCGA
GGCCGCCTCGGCCTCTGAGCTATTCCAGAAGTAGTGAGGAGGCTTTTTTGGAGGCCTAGGCTTTTGCAAA
GATCGATCAAGAGACAGGATGAGGATCGTTTCGCATGATTGAACAAGATGGATTGCACGCAGGTTCTCCG
GCCGCTTGGGTGGAGAGGCTATTCGGCTATGACTGGGCACAACAGACAATCGGCTGCTCTGATGCCGCCG
TGTTCCGGCTGTCAGCGCAGGGGCGCCCGGTTCTTTTTGTCAAGACCGACCTGTCCGGTGCCCTGAATGA
ACTGCAAGACGAGGCAGCGCGGCTATCGTGGCTGGCCACGACGGGCGTTCCTTGCGCAGCTGTGCTCGAC
GTTGTCACTGAAGCGGGAAGGGACTGGCTGCTATTGGGCGAAGTGCCGGGGCAGGATCTCCTGTCATCTC
ACCTTGCTCCTGCCGAGAAAGTATCCATCATGGCTGATGCAATGCGGCGGCTGCATACGCTTGATCCGGC
TACCTGCCCATTCGACCACCAAGCGAAACATCGCATCGAGCGAGCACGTACTCGGATGGAAGCCGGTCTT
GTCGATCAGGATGATCTGGACGAAGAGCATCAGGGGCTCGCGCCAGCCGAACTGTTCGCCAGGCTCAAGG
CGAGCATGCCCGACGGCGAGGATCTCGTCGTGACCCATGGCGATGCCTGCTTGCCGAATATCATGGTGGA
AAATGGCCGCTTTTCTGGATTCATCGACTGTGGCCGGCTGGGTGTGGCGGACCGCTATCAGGACATAGCG
TTGGCTACCCGTGATATTGCTGAAGAGCTTGGCGGCGAATGGGCTGACCGCTTCCTCGTGCTTTACGGTA
TCGCCGCTCCCGATTCGCAGCGCATCGCCTTCTATCGCCTTCTTGACGAGTTCTTCTGAGCGGGACTCTG
GGGTTCGAAATGACCGACCAAGCGACGCCCAACCTGCCATCACGAGATTTCGATTCCACCGCCGCCTTCT
ATGAAAGGTTGGGCTTCGGAATCGTTTTCCGGGACGCCGGCTGGATGATCCTCCAGCGCGGGGATCTCAT
GCTGGAGTTCTTCGCCCACCCTAGGGGGAGGCTAACTGAAACACGGAAGGAGACAATACCGGAAGGAACC
CGCGCTATGACGGCAATAAAAAGACAGAATAAAACGCACGGTGTTGGGTCGTTTGTTCATAAACGCGGGG
TTCGGTCCCAGGGCTGGCACTCTGTCGATACCCCACCGAGACCCCATTGGGGCCAATACGCCCGCGTTTC
TTCCTTTTCCCCACCCCACCCCCCAAGTTCGGGTGAAGGCCCAGGGCTCGCAGCCAACGTCGGGGCGGCA
GGCCCTGCCATAGCCTCAGGTTACTCATATATACTTTAGATTGATTTAAAACTTCATTTTTAATTTAAAA
GGATCTAGGTGAAGATCCTTTTTGATAATCTCATGACCAAAATCCCTTAACGTGAGTTTTCGTTCCACTG
AGCGTCAGACCCCGTAGAAAAGATCAAAGGATCTTCTTGAGATCCTTTTTTTCTGCGCGTAATCTGCTGC
TTGCAAACAAAAAAACCACCGCTACCAGCGGTGGTTTGTTTGCCGGATCAAGAGCTACCAACTCTTTTTC
CGAAGGTAACTGGCTTCAGCAGAGCGCAGATACCAAATACTGTTCTTCTAGTGTAGCCGTAGTTAGGCCA
CCACTTCAAGAACTCTGTAGCACCGCCTACATACCTCGCTCTGCTAATCCTGTTACCAGTGGCTGCTGCC
AGTGGCGATAAGTCGTGTCTTACCGGGTTGGACTCAAGACGATAGTTACCGGATAAGGCGCAGCGGTCGG
GCTGAACGGGGGGTTCGTGCACACAGCCCAGCTTGGAGCGAACGACCTACACCGAACTGAGATACCTACA
GCGTGAGCTATGAGAAAGCGCCACGCTTCCCGAAGGGAGAAAGGCGGACAGGTATCCGGTAAGCGGCAGG
GTCGGAACAGGAGAGCGCACGAGGGAGCTTCCAGGGGGAAACGCCTGGTATCTTTATAGTCCTGTCGGGT
TTCGCCACCTCTGACTTGAGCGTCGATTTTTGTGATGCTCGTCAGGGGGGCGGAGCCTATGGAAAAACGC
CAGCAACGCGGCCTTTTTACGGTTCCTGGCCTTTTGCTGGCCTTTTGCTCACATGTTCTTTCCTGCGTTA
TCCCCTGATTCTGTGGATAACCGTATTACCGCCATGCAT
